>Addgene plasmid #85885 | AB.pCCL.sin.cPPT.GFP.miR-887-3p.sensor.PGK.dNGFR.WPRE | addgene full sequence | sequence record 170122 | Addgene NGS Result
ATGGTGAGCAAGGGCGAGGAGCTGTTCACCGGGGTGGTGCCCATCCTGGTCGAGCTGGACGGCGACGTAA
ACGGCCACAAGTTCAGCGTGTCCGGCGAGGGCGAGGGCGATGCCACCTACGGCAAGCTGACCCTGAAGTT
CATCTGCACCACCGGCAAGCTGCCCGTGCCCTGGCCCACCCTCGTGACCACCCTGACCTACGGCGTGCAG
TGCTTCAGCCGCTACCCCGACCACATGAAGCAGCACGACTTCTTCAAGTCCGCCATGCCCGAAGGCTACG
TCCAGGAGCGCACCATCTTCTTCAAGGACGACGGCAACTACAAGACCCGCGCCGAGGTGAAGTTCGAGGG
CGACACCCTGGTGAACCGCATCGAGCTGAAGGGCATCGACTTCAAGGAGGACGGCAACATCCTGGGGCAC
AAGCTGGAGTACAACTACAACAGCCACAACGTCTATATCATGGCCGACAAGCAGAAGAACGGCATCAAGG
TGAACTTCAAGATCCGCCACAACATCGAGGACGGCAGCGTGCAGCTCGCCGACCACTACCAGCAGAACAC
CCCCATCGGCGACGGCCCCGTGCTGCTGCCCGACAACCACTACCTGAGCACCCAGTCCGCCCTGAGCAAA
GACCCCAACGAGAAGCGCGATCACATGGTCCTGCTGGAGTTCGTGACCGCCGCCGGGATCACTCTCGGCA
TGGACGAGCTGTACAAGTAAAGCGGCCGCGTCGAGAGATGGGGGAGGCTAACTGAGCTAGCCGACCTTAA
CTGGGGAGTACCAATCGTCGTAGCCCTCGGGATGGCGCCCGTTCACCCTCGGGATGGCGCCCGTTCACCC
TCGGGATGGCGCCCGTTCACCCTCGGGATGGCGCCCGTTCACCCTCGGGATGGCGCCCGTTCACCCTCGG
GATGGCGCCCGTTCACACCGGTACTAGCTTAGTCATGCACCGGGCTGCAGGAATTCGATGACAGGCGCAG
CTTCCGAGGGATTTGAGATCCAGACATGATAAGATACATTGATGAGTTTGGACAAACCAAAACTAGAATG
CAGTGAAAAAAATGCCTTATTTGTGAAATTTGTGATGCTATTGCCTTATTTGTAACCATTATAAGCTGCA
ATAAACAAGTTAACAACAACAATTGCATTCATTTTATGTTTCAGGTTCAGGGGGAGGTGTGGGAGGTTTT
TTAAAGCAAGTAAAACCTCTACAAATGTGGTATGGCTGATTATGATCAGATCTCTCGAGGCTAGTCTCGT
GATCGATAAAATTTTGAATTTTTGTAATTTGTTTTTGTAATTCTTTAGTTTGTATGTCTGTTGCTATTAT
GTCTACTATTCTTTCCCCTGCACTGTACCCCCCAATCCCCCCTTTTCTTTTAAAAGTTAACCGATACCGT
CGAGATCCGTTCACTAATCGAATGGATCTGTCTCTGTCTCTCTCTCCACCTTCTTCTTCTATTCCTTCGG
GCCTGTCGGGTCCCCTCGGGGTTGGGAGGTGGGTCTGAAACGATAATGGTGAATATCCCTGCCTAACTCT
ATTCACTATAGAAAGTACAGCAAAAACTATTCTTAAACCTACCAAGCCTCCTACTATCATTATGAATAAT
TTTATATACCACAGCCAATTTGTTATGTTAAACCAATTCCACAAACTTGCCCATTTATCTAATTCCAATA
ATTCTTGTTCATTCTTTTCTTGCTGGTTTTGCGATTCTTCAATTAAGGAGTGTATTAAGCTTGTGTAATT
GTTAATTTCTCTGTCCCACTCCATCCAGGTCGTGTGATTCCAAATCTGTTCCAGAGATTTATTACTCCAA
CTAGCATTCCAAGGCACAGCAGTGGTGCAAATGAGTTTTCCAGAGCAACCCCAAATCCCCAGGAGCTGTT
GATCCTTTAGGTATCTTTCCACAGCCAGGATTCTTGCCTGGAGCTGCTTGATGCCCCAGACTGTGAGTTG
CAACAGATGCTGTTGCGCCTCAATAGCCCTCAGCAAATTGTTCTGCTGCTGCACTATACCAGACAATAAT
TGTCTGGCCTGTACCGTCAGCGTCATTGACGCTGCGCCCATAGTGCTTCCTGCTGCTCCCAAGAACCCAA
GGAACAAAGCTCCTATTCCCACTGCTCTTTTTTCTCTCTGCACCACTCTTCTCTTTGCCTTGGTGGGTGC
TACTCCTAATGGTTCAATTTTTACTACTTTATATTTATATAATTCACTTCTCCAATTGTCCCTCATATCT
CCTCCTCCAGGTCTGAAGATCAGCGGCCGCTTGCTGTGCGGTGGTCTTACTTTTGTTTTGCTCTTCCTCT
ATCTTGTCTAAAGCTTCCTTGGTGTCTTTTATCTCTATCCTTTGATGCACACAATAGAGGGTTGCTACTG
TATTATATAATGATCTAAGTTCTTCTGATCCTGTCTGAAGGGATGGTTGTAGCTGTCCCAGTATTTGTCT
ACAGCCTTCTGATGTTTCTAACAGGCCAGGATTAACTGCGAATCGTTCTAGCTCCCTGCTTGCCCATACT
ATATGTTTTAATTTATATTTTTTCTTTCCCCCTGGCCTTAACCGAATTTTTTCCCATCGCGATCTAATTC
TCCCCCGCTTAATACTGACGCTCTCGCACCCATCTCTCTCCTTCTAGCCTCCGCTAGTCAAAATTTTTGG
CGTACTCACCAGTCGCCGCCCCTCGCCTCTTGCCGTGCGCGCTTCAGCAAGCCGAGTCCTGCGTCGAGAG
AGCTCCTCTGGTTTCCCTTTCGCTTTCAAGTCCCTGTTCGGGCGCCACTGCTAGAGATTTTCCACACTGA
CTAAAAGGGTCTGAGGGATCTCTAGTTACCAGAGTCACACAACAGACGGGCACACACTACTTGAAGCACT
CAAGGCAAGCTTTATTGAGGCTTAAGCAGTGGGTTCCCTAGTTAGCCAGAGAGCTCCCAGGCTCAGATCT
GGTCTAACCAGAGAGACCCCGGTTCACTAAACGAGCTCTGCTTATATAGACCTCCCACCGTACACGCCTA
CCGCCCATTTGCGTCAATGGGGCGGAGTTGTTACGACATTTTGGAAAGTCCCGTTGATTTTGGTGCCAAA
ACAAACTCCCATTGACGTCAATGGGGTGGAGACTTGGAAATCCCCGTGAGTCAAACCGCTATCCACGCCC
ATTGATGTACTGCCAAAACCGCATCACCATGGTAATAGCGATGACTAATACGTAGATGTACTGCCAAGTA
GGAAAGTCCCATAAGGTCATGTACTGGGCATAATGCCAGGCGGGCCATTTACCGTCATTGACGTCAATAG
GGGGCGTACTTGGCATATGATACACTTGATGTACTGCCAAGTGGGCAGTTTACCGTAAATACTCCACCCA
TTGACGTCAATGGAAAGTCCCTATTGGCGTTACTATGGGAACATACGTCATTATTGACGTCAATGGGCGG
GGGTCGTTGGGCGGTCAGCCAGGCGGGCCATTTACCGTAAGTTATGTAACGCGGAACTCCATATATGGGC
TATGAACTAATGACCCCGTAATTGATTACTATTAATAACTAGTCAATAATCAATGTCAACATGGCGGTAA
TGTTGGACATGAGCCAATATAAATGTACATATTATGATATGGATACAACGTATGCAATGGCCAAGCTTGC
AGCTCCAGCTTTTGTTCCCTTTAGTGAGGGTTAATTGCGCGCTTGGCGTAATCATGGTCATAGCTGTTTC
CTGTGTGAAATTGTTATCCGCTCACAATTCCACACAACATACGAGCCGGAAGCATAAAGTGTAAAGCCTG
GGGTGCCTAATGAGTGAGCTAACTCACATTAATTGCGTTGCGCTCACTGCCCGCTTTCCAGTCGGGAAAC
CTGTCGTGCCAGCTGCATTAATGAATCGGCCAACGCGCGGGGAGAGGCGGTTTGCGTATTGGGCGCTCTT
CCGCTTCCTCGCTCACTGACTCGCTGCGCTCGGTCGTTCGGCTGCGGCGAGCGGTATCAGCTCACTCAAA
GGCGGTAATACGGTTATCCACAGAATCAGGGGATAACGCAGGAAAGAACATGTGAGCAAAAGGCCAGCAA
AAGGCCAGGAACCGTAAAAAGGCCGCGTTGCTGGCGTTTTTCCATAGGCTCCGCCCCCCTGACGAGCATC
ACAAAAATCGACGCTCAAGTCAGAGGTGGCGAAACCCGACAGGACTATAAAGATACCAGGCGTTTCCCCC
TGGAAGCTCCCTCGTGCGCTCTCCTGTTCCGACCCTGCCGCTTACCGGATACCTGTCCGCCTTTCTCCCT
TCGGGAAGCGTGGCGCTTTCTCATAGCTCACGCTGTAGGTATCTCAGTTCGGTGTAGGTCGTTCGCTCCA
AGCTGGGCTGTGTGCACGAACCCCCCGTTCAGCCCGACCGCTGCGCCTTATCCGGTAACTATCGTCTTGA
GTCCAACCCGGTAAGACACGACTTATCGCCACTGGCAGCAGCCACTGGTAACAGGATTAGCAGAGCGAGG
TATGTAGGCGGTGCTACAGAGTTCTTGAAGTGGTGGCCTAACTACGGCTACACTAGAAGAACAGTATTTG
GTATCTGCGCTCTGCTGAAGCCAGTTACCTTCGGAAAAAGAGTTGGTAGCTCTTGATCCGGCAAACAAAC
CACCGCTGGTAGCGGTGGTTTTTTTGTTTGCAAGCAGCAGATTACGCGCAGAAAAAAAGGATCTCAAGAA
GATCCTTTGATCTTTTCTACGGGGTCTGACGCTCAGTGGAACGAAAACTCACGTTAAGGGATTTTGGTCA
TGAGATTATCAAAAAGGATCTTCACCTAGATCCTTTTAAATTAAAAATGAAGTTTTAAATCAATCTAAAG
TATATATGAGTAAACTTGGTCTGACAGTTACCAATGCTTAATCAGTGAGGCACCTATCTCAGCGATCTGT
CTATTTCGTTCATCCATAGTTGCCTGACTCCCCGTCGTGTAGATAACTACGATACGGGAGGGCTTACCAT
CTGGCCCCAGTGCTGCAATGATACCGCGAGACCCACGCTCACCGGCTCCAGATTTATCAGCAATAAACCA
GCCAGCCGGAAGGGCCGAGCGCAGAAGTGGTCCTGCAACTTTATCCGCCTCCATCCAGTCTATTAATTGT
TGCCGGGAAGCTAGAGTAAGTAGTTCGCCAGTTAATAGTTTGCGCAACGTTGTTGCCATTGCTACAGGCA
TCGTGGTGTCACGCTCGTCGTTTGGTATGGCTTCATTCAGCTCCGGTTCCCAACGATCAAGGCGAGTTAC
ATGATCCCCCATGTTGTGCAAAAAAGCGGTTAGCTCCTTCGGTCCTCCGATCGTTGTCAGAAGTAAGTTG
GCCGCAGTGTTATCACTCATGGTTATGGCAGCACTGCATAATTCTCTTACTGTCATGCCATCCGTAAGAT
GCTTTTCTGTGACTGGTGAGTACTCAACCAAGTCATTCTGAGAATAGTGTATGCGGCGACCGAGTTGCTC
TTGCCCGGCGTCAATACGGGATAATACCGCGCCACATAGCAGAACTTTAAAAGTGCTCATCATTGGAAAA
CGTTCTTCGGGGCGAAAACTCTCAAGGATCTTACCGCTGTTGAGATCCAGTTCGATGTAACCCACTCGTG
CACCCAACTGATCTTCAGCATCTTTTACTTTCACCAGCGTTTCTGGGTGAGCAAAAACAGGAAGGCAAAA
TGCCGCAAAAAAGGGAATAAGGGCGACACGGAAATGTTGAATACTCATACTCTTCCTTTTTCAATATTAT
TGAAGCATTTATCAGGGTTATTGTCTCATGAGCGGATACATATTTGAATGTATTTAGAAAAATAAACAAA
TAGGGGTTCCGCGCACATTTCCCCGAAAAGTGCCACCTAAATTGTAAGCGTTAATATTTTGTTAAAATTC
GCGTTAAATTTTTGTTAAATCAGCTCATTTTTTAACCAATAGGCCGAAATCGGCAAAATCCCTTATAAAT
CAAAAGAATAGACCGAGATAGGGT
[37 nt withheld, positions 5975-6011]
AAAGAACGTGGACTCCAACGTCAAAGG
[49 nt withheld, positions 6039-6087]
T
[91 nt withheld, positions 6089-6179]
G
[124 nt withheld, positions 6181-6304]
CCCATTCGCCATTCAGGCTGCGCAACTGTTGGGAAGGGCGATCGGTGCGGGCCTCTTCGCTATTACGCCA
GCTGGCGAAAGGGGGATGTGCTGCAAGGCGATTAAGTTGGGTAACGCCAGGGTTTTCCCAGTCACGACGT
TGTAAAACGACGGCCAGTGAGCGCGCGTAATACGACTCACTATAGGGCGAATTGGGTACGTCCCTAGGCC
TCCAAAAAAGCCTCCTCACTACTTCTGGAATAGCTCAGAGGCCGAGGCGGCCTCGGCCTCTGCATAAATA
AAAAAAATTAGTCAGCCATGGGGCGGAGAATGGGCGGAACTGGGCGGAGTTAGGGGCGGGATGGGCGGAG
TTAGGGGCGGGATAGCTAGAGCCAGACATGATAAGATACATTGATGAGTTTGGACAAACCACAACTAGAA
TGCAGTGAAAAAAATGCTTTATTTGTGAAATTTGTGATGCTATTGCTTTATTTGTAACCATTATAAGCTG
CAATAAACAAGTTCCTCTCACTCTCTGATATTCATTTCTTTGCAAGTTATAAATACTGAATAATAAGATG
ACATGAACTACTACTGCTAGAGATTTTCCACACTGACTAAAAGGGTCTGAGGGATCTCTAGTTACCAGAG
TCACACAACAGACGGGCACACACTACTTGAAGCACTCAAGGCAAGCTTTATTGAGGCTTAAGCAGTGGGT
TCCCTAGTTAGCCAGAGAGCTCCCAGGCTCAGATCTGGTCTAACCAGAGAGACCCAGTACAAGCAAAAAG
CAGATCTTGTCTTCGTTGGGAGTGAATTAGCCCTTCCAGTCCCCCCTTTTCTTTTAAAAAGTGGCTAAGA
TCTACAGCTGCCTTGTAAGTCATTGGTCTTAAAGGTACCGAGCTCGAATTCCAGGCGGGGAGGCGGCCCA
AAGGGAGATCCGACTCGTCTGAGGGCGAAGGCGAAGACGCGGAAGAGGCCGCAGAGCCGGCAGCAGGCCG
CGGGAAGGAAGGTCCGCTGGATTGAGGGCCGAAGGGACGTAGCAGAAGGACGTCCCGCGCAGAATCCAGG
TGGCAACACAGGCGAGCAGCCATGGAAAGGACGTCAGCTTCCCCGACAACACCACGGAATTGTCAGTGCC
CAACAGCCGAGCCCCTGTCCAGCAGCGGGCAAGGCAGGCGGCGATGAGTTCCGCCGTGGCAATAGGGAGG
GGGAAAGCGAAAGTCCCGGAAAGGAGCTGACAGGTGGTGGCAATGCCCCAACCAGTGGGGGTTGCGTCAG
CAAACACAGTGCACACCACGCCACGTTGCCTGACAACGGGCCACAACTCCTCATAAAGAGACAGCAACCA
GGATTTATACAAGGAGGAGAAAATGAAAGCCATACGGGAAGCAATAGCATGATACAAAGGCATTAAAGCA
GCGTATCCACATAGCGTAAAAGGAGCAACATAGTTAAGAATACCAGTCAATCTTTCACAAATTTTGTAAT
CCAGAGGTTGATTGTCGACTCTAGACTCGACTCTAGAGGATCCCCCTGTTCCACCTCTTGAAGGCTATGT
AGGCCACAAGGCCCACAACCACAGCAGCCAGGATGGAGCAATAGACAGGGATGAGGTTGTCGGTGGTGCC
TCGGGTCACCACGGGCTGGGAGCTGCCCATCACTGTGGTCACCACACCTGCCACCGTGCTGGCTATGAGG
TCTTGTTCTGGAGGTGCCTCAGGCTCCTGGGTGCTGGGGGCTGTGCTGTCCGAGCCCTCTGGGGGTGTGG
ACCGTGTAATCCAACGGCCAGGGATCTCCTCGCACTCGGCGTCGGCCCAGCGTGTGCACTCGCGGAGCTG
GCGCTCGGTGTCCTCGCACACGGTGCAGGGCAGGCACGGGTCCACGTGGTTGGCCTCGTCGGAATACGTG
CCGTCGGGGCACTCCTCGCACACGGTGTTCTGCTTGTCCTGGCAGGAGAACACGAGGCCCGAGCCCGCCT
CGCACACGCGGCACGCCTCGCAGCGCCCAGTCGTCTCATCCTGGTAGTAGCCGTAGGCGCAGCGGCACAC
GGCGTCGTCGGCCTCCACGCACGGCGCCGACATGCTCTGGAGCCCCACGCACTCGGTGCACGGCTTGCAC
GGCTCGGTCGCGCTCACCACGTCGGAGAACGTCACGCTGTCCAGGCAGGGCTCACACACGGTCTGGTTGG
CTCCACAAGGCTGGGCCACACCCTCGCCCAGGTTGCAGGCTTTGCAGCACTCACCGCTGTGTGTGTACAG
GCCTGTGGGGCATGCCTCCTTGGCACCTCCAAGGGACACCCCCAGAAGCAGCAACAGCAGCAGGCGCGGC
CCGTCCATGGCGCGGCCGGTGGCACCTGCCCCCATCGCCCGCCTCCCGCGGCAGCGCTCGACTTCCAGCT
CGGTCCGCTTTGCGGACTGATGGGGCTGCGCTGCGCTGCGCTCCAGCGCCCCCCCTGCCCGCCGGAGCTG
GCCGCGGCCCGAATTCCTGCAGCCCGGGGGATCCCCCTGGGGAGAGAGGTCGGTGATTCGGTCAACGAGG
GAGCCGACTGCCGACGTGCGCTCCGGAGGCTTGCAGAATGCGGAACACCGCGCGGGCAGGAACAGGGCCC
ACACTACCGCCCCACACCCCGCCTCCCGCACCGCCCCTTCCCGGCCGCTGCTCTCGGCGCGCCCTGCTGA
GCAGCCGCTATTGGCCACAGCCCATCGCGGTCGGCGCGCTGCCATTGCTCCCTGGCGCTGTCCGTCTGCG
AGGGTACTAGTGAGACGTGCGGCTTCCGTTTGTCACGTCCGGCACGCCGCGAACCGCAAGGAACCTTCCC
GACTTAGGGGCGGAGCAGGAAGCGTCGCCGGGGGGCCCACAAGGGTAGCGGCGAAGATCCGGGTGACGCT
GCGAACGGACGTGAAGAATGTGCGAGACCCAGGGTCGGCGCCGCTGCGTTTCCCGGAACCACGCCCAGAG
CAGCCGCGTCCCTGCGCAAACCCAGGGCTGCCTTGGAAAAGGCGCAACCCCAACCCCGTGGAATTCGATA
TCAAGCTTCTCGAGGGTAGGCGTGTACGGTGGGAGGCCTATATAAGCAGAGCTCGTTTAGTGAACCGTCA
GATCGCCTGGAGACGCCATCCACGCTGTTTTGACCTCCATAGAAGACACCGGGACCGATCCAGCCTCCGC
GGAATTCACC
Features (pLannotate 1.2.2; 34 found; start..end, strand, type, name):
      1..720     +  CDS            EGFP: the original enhanced GFP (Yang et al., 1996) mammalian codon-optimized
    950..969     +  misc_feature   MCS (fragment): pBluescript multiple cloning site
    997..1131    -  polyA_signal   SV40 poly(A) signal: SV40 polyadenylation signal
   1154..1238    -  CDS            large T antigen (fragment): large T antigen from SV40 (simian virus 40)
   1268..1385    -  misc_feature   cPPT/CTS: central polypurine tract and central termination sequence of HIV-1
   1404..1504    -  CDS            Rev (fragment): human immunodeficiency virus 1 (HIV-1) Rev protein; rev; enhances nuclear export of unspliced and incompletely spliced viral mRNAs
   1881..2114    -  misc_feature   RRE: The Rev response element (RRE) of HIV-1 allows for Rev-dependent mRNA export from the nucleus to the cytoplasm.
   2260..2623    -  CDS            HIV-1 gag (fragment): gag protein from human immunodeficiency virus 1; gag
   2607..2732    -  misc_feature   HIV-1 Ψ: packaging signal of human immunodeficiency virus type 1
   2779..2959    -  LTR            5' LTR (truncated): truncated 5' long terminal repeat (LTR) from HIV-1
   2974..3177    -  promoter       CMV promoter: human cytomegalovirus (CMV) immediate early promoter
   3178..3557    -  enhancer       CMV enhancer: human cytomegalovirus immediate early enhancer
   3658..3676    -  promoter       T3 promoter: promoter for bacteriophage T3 RNA polymerase
   3721..3737    -  protein_bind   lac operator: The lac repressor binds to the lac operator to inhibit transcription in E. coli. This inhibition can be relieved by adding lactose or isopropyl-β-D-thiogalactopyranoside (IPTG). lac repressor encoded by lacI
   3745..3775    -  promoter       lac promoter: promoter for the E. coli lac operon
   3790..3811    -  protein_bind   CAP binding site: CAP binding activates transcription in the presence of cAMP. E. coli catabolite activator protein
   3824..3916    -  CDS            lacI (fragment): lac repressor; lacI; The lac repressor binds to the lac operator to inhibit transcription in E. coli. This inhibition can be relieved by adding lactose or isopropyl-β-D-thiogalactopyranoside (IPTG).
   4099..4687    -  rep_origin     ori: high-copy-number ColE1/pMB1/pBR322/pUC origin of replication
   4858..5718    -  CDS            AmpR: β-lactamase; bla; confers resistance to ampicillin, carbenicillin, and related antibiotics
   5719..5823    -  promoter       AmpR promoter: bla
   5876..6304    -  rep_origin     f1 ori (sequence partly withheld): f1 bacteriophage origin of replication; arrow indicates direction of (+) strand synthesis
   6309..6464    -  CDS            lacZα (fragment): LacZα fragment of β-galactosidase; lacZ fragment
   6472..6490    +  promoter       T7 promoter: promoter for bacteriophage T7 RNA polymerase
   6511..6646    -  rep_origin     SV40 ori: SV40 origin of replication
   6686..6807    -  polyA_signal   SV40 poly(A) signal: SV40 polyadenylation signal
   6879..7112    -  LTR            3' LTR (ΔU3): self-inactivating 3' long terminal repeat (LTR) from HIV-1
   7114..7182    -  CDS            nef (fragment): NEF_HV1Z2 - Experimental evidence at protein level: Swiss-Prot protein existence level 1. Extracellular Nef protein targets CD4(+) T-lymphocytes for apoptosis by interacting with CXCR4 surface receptors. From Human immunodeficiency virus type 1 group M subtype D (isolate Z2/CDC-Z34) (HIV-1).
   7199..7787    -  misc_feature   WPRE: woodchuck hepatitis virus posttranscriptional regulatory element
   7801..7819    -  misc_feature   MCS (fragment): pUC18/19 multiple cloning site
   7822..8649    -  CDS            NGFR (fragment): TNR16_HUMAN - Also known as TNFRSF16. Experimental evidence at protein level: Swiss-Prot protein existence level 1. Low affinity receptor which can bind to NGF, BDNF, NTF3, and NTF4. Forms a heterodimeric receptor with SORCS2 that binds the precursor forms of NGF, BDNF and NTF3 with high affinity, and has much lower affinity for mature NGF and BDNF (PubMed:24908487). Plays an important role in differentiation and survival of specific neuronal populations during development (By similarity). Can mediate cell survival as well as cell death of neural cells. Plays a role in the inactivation of RHOA
   8764..8788    -  misc_feature   MCS (fragment): pBluescript multiple cloning site
   8791..9301    -  promoter       hPGK promoter: human phosphoglycerate kinase 1 promoter
   9304..9327    +  misc_feature   MCS (fragment): pBluescript multiple cloning site
   9329..9367    +  promoter       minimal CMV promoter: human cytomegalovirus (CMV) immediate early promoter
