[The description below was written by a language model from this plasmid's Addgene catalogue record and pLannotate feature annotations shown in this document.]
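Description:
AB.pCCL.sin.cPPT.GFP.miR-887-3p.sensor.PGK.dNGFR.WPRE is a third-generation-style, self-inactivating HIV-1 lentiviral transfer plasmid that reports the activity of human miR-887-3p in transduced cells. It is maintained in E. coli through a high-copy ColE1/pUC origin and an ampicillin resistance gene, and it also carries an f1 origin and an SV40 origin. The viral genome is transcribed from a chimeric CMV enhancer/promoter fused to a truncated 5' LTR. This is followed by the Ψ packaging signal with a gag fragment, the RRE for Rev-dependent export, the cPPT/CTS, a WPRE and a ΔU3 3' LTR that silences LTR promoter activity after integration.

The payload is a bidirectional expression cassette. The human PGK promoter drives a truncated NGFR fragment (dNGFR) in one direction. An adjacent minimal CMV promoter, oriented the opposite way, drives EGFP, which is antisense to the viral genome and ends at its own SV40 polyadenylation signal. The 171 bp sensor insert was cloned between NheI and AgeI sites. It is not annotated in the feature table, but an unannotated gap between the EGFP coding sequence and its poly(A) signal is consistent with placement in the EGFP 3' untranslated region. In this design, cells with active miR-887-3p should suppress EGFP, while dNGFR stays unregulated and serves as a surface marker of transduction and a normaliser for expression. Comparing the two signals gives a readout of microRNA activity. The catalogue lists PGK as the promoter and gives the purpose only as a sensor plasmid, from a study of microRNA sensor and decoy libraries. The sequenced record is 9,464 nt, slightly shorter than the stated total of 9,480 bp.
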