Addgene plasmid #85885: AB.pCCL.sin.cPPT.GFP.miR-887-3p.sensor.PGK.dNGFR.WPRE
Purpose: Sensor Plasmid
Depositing lab: Brian Brown. Depositing organization: Icahn School of Medicine at Mount Sinai. Publication: High-throughput assessment of microRNA activity and function using microRNA sensor and decoy libraries. Mullokandov G, Baccarini A, Ruzo A, Jayaprakash AD, Tung N, Israelow B, Evans MJ, Sachidanandam R, Brown BD. Nat Methods. 2012 Jul 1;9(8):840-6. doi: 10.1038/nmeth.2078. PubMed 22751203.
Backbone
  Vector backbone: AB.pCCL.sin.cPPT.GFP.PGK.dNGFR.WPRE
  Backbone size w/o insert (bp): 9309
  Total vector size (bp): 9480
  Vector type: Lentiviral
  Selectable markers: eGFP , NGFR
Growth in bacteria
  Bacterial resistance: Ampicillin, 100 μg/mL
  Growth temperature: 37°C
  Growth strain: NEB Stable
  Copy number: High Copy
Gene/Insert
  Gene/Insert name: miR-887-3p Sensor
  Species: H. sapiens (human)
  Insert size (bp): 171
  Entrez Gene: MIR887 (a.k.a. MIRN887, hsa-mir-887)
  Promoter: PGK
  Cloning method: Restriction Enzyme; 5′ cloning site NheI (not destroyed); 3′ cloning site AgeI (not destroyed)
  Sequencing primers: 5′ AACAGACATACAAACTAAAG
Terms and licenses: Academic/Nonprofit Terms; Industry Terms: Not Available to Industry
How to cite: AB.pCCL.sin.cPPT.GFP.miR-887-3p.sensor.PGK.dNGFR.WPRE was a gift from Brian Brown (Addgene plasmid # 85885 ; http://n2t.net/addgene:85885 ; RRID:Addgene_85885)
